>Addgene plasmid #118967 | FKBP_cPPVp | addgene full sequence | sequence record 232043 | Addgene NGS Result
GACGGATCGGGAGATCTCCCGATCCCCTATGGTGCACTCTCAGTACAATCTGCTCTGATGCCGCATAGTT
AAGCCAGTATCTGCTCCCTGCTTGTGTGTTGGAGGTCGCTGAGTAGTGCGCGAGCAAAATTTAAGCTACA
ACAAGGCAAGGCTTGACCGACAATTGCATGAAGAATCTGCTTAGGGTTAGGCGTTTTGCGCTGCTTCGCG
ATGTACGGGCCAGATATACGCGTTGACATTGATTATTGACTAGTTATTAATAGTAATCAATTACGGGGTC
ATTAGTTCATAGCCCATATATGGAGTTCCGCGTTACATAACTTACGGTAAATGGCCCGCCTGGCTGACCG
CCCAACGACCCCCGCCCATTGACGTCAATAATGACGTATGTTCCCATAGTAACGCCAATAGGGACTTTCC
ATTGACGTCAATGGGTGGAGTATTTACGGTAAACTGCCCACTTGGCAGTACATCAAGTGTATCATATGCC
AAGTACGCCCCCTATTGACGTCAATGACGGTAAATGGCCCGCCTGGCATTATGCCCAGTACATGACCTTA
TGGGACTTTCCTACTTGGCAGTACATCTACGTATTAGTCATCGCTATTACCATGGTGATGCGGTTTTGGC
AGTACATCAATGGGCGTGGATAGCGGTTTGACTCACGGGGATTTCCAAGTCTCCACCCCATTGACGTCAA
TGGGAGTTTGTTTTGGCACCAAAATCAACGGGACTTTCCAAAATGTCGTAACAACTCCGCCCCATTGACG
CAAATGGGCGGTAGGCGTGTACGGTGGGAGGTCTATATAAGCAGAGCTCTCTGGCTAACTAGAGAACCCA
CTGCTTACTGGCTTATCGAAATTAATACGACTCACTATAGGGAGACCCAAGCTTGGTACCGAGCTCGGAT
CCACTAGTAACGGCCGCCAGTGTGCTGGAATTCGCGGCCGCTCTAGAGCCACCATGGGAGTGCAAGTGGA
AACCATCTCCCCAGGAGACGGGCGCACCTTCCCCAAGCGCGGCCAGACCTGCGTGGTGCACTACACCGGG
ATGCTTGAAGATGGAAAGAAATTTGATTCCTCCCGGGACAGAAACAAGCCCTTTAAGTTTATGCTAGGCA
AGCAGGAGGTGATCCGAGGCTGGGAAGAAGGGGTTGCCCAGATGAGTGTGGGTCAGAGAGCCAAACTGAC
TATATCTCCAGATTATGCCTATGGTGCCACTGGGCACCCAGGCATCATCCCACCACATGCCACTCTCGTC
TTCGATGTGGAGCTTCTAAAACTGGAAGGATCCGGAAGTAAGAGCATCAGCAGCACCATGAGCGAGACCA
GCGCCACCTACCCCGTGGACAACAGCCACTTCTGGAAGCACTGGATCAGCACCAAGGACGGCCACTGCGG
CCTGCCCATCGTGAGCACCCGCGACGGCAGCATCCTGGGCCTGCACAGCCTGGCCAACAGCACCAACACC
CAGAACTTCTACGCCGCCTTCCCCGACAACTTCGAGACCACCTACCTGAGCAACCAGGACAACGACAACT
GGATCAAGCAGTGGCGCTACAACCCCGACGAGGTGTGCTGGGGCAGCCTGCAACTGAAGCGCGACATCCC
CCAGAGCCCCTTCACCATCTGCAAGCTGCTGACCGACCTGGACGGCGAGTTCGTGTACACCCAGGACACC
TACAGGTACATCTAACTCGAGCATGCATCTAGAGGGCCCTATTCTATAGTGTCACCTAAATGCTAGAGCT
CGCTGATCAGCCTCGACTGTGCCTTCTAGTTGCCAGCCATCTGTTGTTTGCCCCTCCCCCGTGCCTTCCT
TGACCCTGGAAGGTGCCACTCCCACTGTCCTTTCCTAATAAAATGAGGAAATTGCATCGCATTGTCTGAG
TAGGTGTCATTCTATTCTGGGGGGTGGGGTGGGGCAGGACAGCAAGGGGGAGGATTGGGAAGACAATAGC
AGGCATGCTGGGGATGCGGTGGGCTCTATGGCTTCTGAGGCGGAAAGAACCAGCTGGGGCTCTAGGGGGT
ATCCCC
[124 nt withheld, positions 2037-2160]
C
[91 nt withheld, positions 2162-2252]
A
[49 nt withheld, positions 2254-2302]
CCTTTGACGTTGGAGTCCACGTTCTTT
[37 nt withheld, positions 2330-2366]
ACCCTATCTCGGTCTATTCTTTTGATTTATAAGGGATTTTGCCGATTTCGGCCTATTGGTTAAAAAATGA
GCTGATTTAACAAAAATTTAACGCGAATTAATTCTGTGGAATGTGTGTCAGTTAGGGTGTGGAAAGTCCC
CAGGCTCCCCAGCAGGCAGAAGTATGCAAAGCATGCATCTCAATTAGTCAGCAACCAGGTGTGGAAAGTC
CCCAGGCTCCCCAGCAGGCAGAAGTATGCAAAGCATGCATCTCAATTAGTCAGCAACCATAGTCCCGCCC
CTAACTCCGCCCATCCCGCCCCTAACTCCGCCCAGTTCCGCCCATTCTCCGCCCCATGGCTGACTAATTT
TTTTTATTTATGCAGAGGCCGAGGCCGCCTCTGCCTCTGAGCTATTCCAGAAGTAGTGAGGAGGCTTTTT
TGGAGGCCTAGGCTTTTGCAAAAAGCTCCCGGGAGCTTGTATATCCATTTTCGGATCTGATCAAGAGACA
GGATGAGGATCGTTTCGCATGATTGAACAAGATGGATTGCACGCAGGTTCTCCGGCCGCTTGGGTGGAGA
GGCTATTCGGCTATGACTGGGCACAACAGACAATCGGCTGCTCTGATGCCGCCGTGTTCCGGCTGTCAGC
GCAGGGGCGCCCGGTTCTTTTTGTCAAGACCGACCTGTCCGGTGCCCTGAATGAACTGCAGGACGAGGCA
GCGCGGCTATCGTGGCTGGCCACGACGGGCGTTCCTTGCGCAGCTGTGCTCGACGTTGTCACTGAAGCGG
GAAGGGACTGGCTGCTATTGGGCGAAGTGCCGGGGCAGGATCTCCTGTCATCTCACCTTGCTCCTGCCGA
GAAAGTATCCATCATGGCTGATGCAATGCGGCGGCTGCATACGCTTGATCCGGCTACCTGCCCATTCGAC
CACCAAGCGAAACATCGCATCGAGCGAGCACGTACTCGGATGGAAGCCGGTCTTGTCGATCAGGATGATC
TGGACGAAGAGCATCAGGGGCTCGCGCCAGCCGAACTGTTCGCCAGGCTCAAGGCGCGCATGCCCGACGG
CGAGGATCTCGTCGTGACCCATGGCGATGCCTGCTTGCCGAATATCATGGTGGAAAATGGCCGCTTTTCT
GGATTCATCGACTGTGGCCGGCTGGGTGTGGCGGACCGCTATCAGGACATAGCGTTGGCTACCCGTGATA
TTGCTGAAGAGCTTGGCGGCGAATGGGCTGACCGCTTCCTCGTGCTTTACGGTATCGCCGCTCCCGATTC
GCAGCGCATCGCCTTCTATCGCCTTCTTGACGAGTTCTTCTGAGCGGGACTCTGGGGTTCGAAATGACCG
ACCAAGCGACGCCCAACCTGCCATCACGAGATTTCGATTCCACCGCCGCCTTCTATGAAAGGTTGGGCTT
CGGAATCGTTTTCCGGGACGCCGGCTGGATGATCCTCCAGCGCGGGGATCTCATGCTGGAGTTCTTCGCC
CACCCCAACTTGTTTATTGCAGCTTATAATGGTTACAAATAAAGCAATAGCATCACAAATTTCACAAATA
AAGCATTTTTTTCACTGCATTCTAGTTGTGGTTTGTCCAAACTCATCAATGTATCTTATCATGTCTGTAT
ACCGTCGACCTCTAGCTAGAGCTTGGCGTAATCATGGTCATAGCTGTTTCCTGTGTGAAATTGTTATCCG
CTCACAATTCCACACAACATACGAGCCGGAAGCATAAAGTGTAAAGCCTGGGGTGCCTAATGAGTGAGCT
AACTCACATTAATTGCGTTGCGCTCACTGCCCGCTTTCCAGTCGGGAAACCTGTCGTGCCAGCTGCATTA
ATGAATCGGCCAACGCGCGGGGAGAGGCGGTTTGCGTATTGGGCGCTCTTCCGCTTCCTCGCTCACTGAC
TCGCTGCGCTCGGTCGTTCGGCTGCGGCGAGCGGTATCAGCTCACTCAAAGGCGGTAATACGGTTATCCA
CAGAATCAGGGGATAACGCAGGAAAGAACATGTGAGCAAAAGGCCAGCAAAAGGCCAGGAACCGTAAAAA
GGCCGCGTTGCTGGCGTTTTTCCATAGGCTCCGCCCCCCTGACGAGCATCACAAAAATCGACGCTCAAGT
CAGAGGTGGCGAAACCCGACAGGACTATAAAGATACCAGGCGTTTCCCCCTGGAAGCTCCCTCGTGCGCT
CTCCTGTTCCGACCCTGCCGCTTACCGGATACCTGTCCGCCTTTCTCCCTTCGGGAAGCGTGGCGCTTTC
TCATAGCTCACGCTGTAGGTATCTCAGTTCGGTGTAGGTCGTTCGCTCCAAGCTGGGCTGTGTGCACGAA
CCCCCCGTTCAGCCCGACCGCTGCGCCTTATCCGGTAACTATCGTCTTGAGTCCAACCCGGTAAGACACG
ACTTATCGCCACTGGCAGCAGCCACTGGTAACAGGATTAGCAGAGCGAGGTATGTAGGCGGTGCTACAGA
GTTCTTGAAGTGGTGGCCTAACTACGGCTACACTAGAAGAACAGTATTTGGTATCTGCGCTCTGCTGAAG
CCAGTTACCTTCGGAAAAAGAGTTGGTAGCTCTTGATCCGGCAAACAAACCACCGCTGGTAGCGGTGGTT
TTTTTGTTTGCAAGCAGCAGATTACGCGCAGAAAAAAAGGATCTCAAGAAGATCCTTTGATCTTTTCTAC
GGGGTCTGACGCTCAGTGGAACGAAAACTCACGTTAAGGGATTTTGGTCATGAGATTATCAAAAAGGATC
TTCACCTAGATCCTTTTAAATTAAAAATGAAGTTTTAAATCAATCTAAAGTATATATGAGTAAACTTGGT
CTGACAGTTACCAATGCTTAATCAGTGAGGCACCTATCTCAGCGATCTGTCTATTTCGTTCATCCATAGT
TGCCTGACTCCCCGTCGTGTAGATAACTACGATACGGGAGGGCTTACCATCTGGCCCCAGTGCTGCAATG
ATACCGCGAGACCCACGCTCACCGGCTCCAGATTTATCAGCAATAAACCAGCCAGCCGGAAGGGCCGAGC
GCAGAAGTGGTCCTGCAACTTTATCCGCCTCCATCCAGTCTATTAATTGTTGCCGGGAAGCTAGAGTAAG
TAGTTCGCCAGTTAATAGTTTGCGCAACGTTGTTGCCATTGCTACAGGCATCGTGGTGTCACGCTCGTCG
TTTGGTATGGCTTCATTCAGCTCCGGTTCCCAACGATCAAGGCGAGTTACATGATCCCCCATGTTGTGCA
AAAAAGCGGTTAGCTCCTTCGGTCCTCCGATCGTTGTCAGAAGTAAGTTGGCCGCAGTGTTATCACTCAT
GGTTATGGCAGCACTGCATAATTCTCTTACTGTCATGCCATCCGTAAGATGCTTTTCTGTGACTGGTGAG
TACTCAACCAAGTCATTCTGAGAATAGTGTATGCGGCGACCGAGTTGCTCTTGCCCGGCGTCAATACGGG
ATAATACCGCGCCACATAGCAGAACTTTAAAAGTGCTCATCATTGGAAAACGTTCTTCGGGGCGAAAACT
CTCAAGGATCTTACCGCTGTTGAGATCCAGTTCGATGTAACCCACTCGTGCACCCAACTGATCTTCAGCA
TCTTTTACTTTCACCAGCGTTTCTGGGTGAGCAAAAACAGGAAGGCAAAATGCCGCAAAAAAGGGAATAA
GGGCGACACGGAAATGTTGAATACTCATACTCTTCCTTTTTCAATATTATTGAAGCATTTATCAGGGTTA
TTGTCTCATGAGCGGATACATATTTGAATGTATTTAGAAAAATAAACAAATAGGGGTTCCGCGCACATTT
CCCCGAAAAGTGCCACCTGACGTC
Features (pLannotate 1.2.2; 22 found; start..end, strand, type, name):
     28..80      -  misc_feature   bom (fragment): basis of mobility region from pBR322
    235..614     +  enhancer       CMV enhancer: human cytomegalovirus immediate early enhancer
    615..818     +  promoter       CMV promoter: human cytomegalovirus (CMV) immediate early promoter
    814..847     +  LTR            5' LTR (truncated) (fragment): truncated 5' long terminal repeat (LTR) from HIV-1
    863..881     +  promoter       T7 promoter: promoter for bacteriophage T7 RNA polymerase
    964..1287    +  CDS            FKBP1A: FKB1A_HUMAN - Also known as FKBP1, FKBP12. Experimental evidence at protein level: Swiss-Prot protein existence level 1. Keeps in an inactive conformation TGFBR1, the TGF-beta type I serine/threonine kinase receptor, preventing TGF-beta receptor activation in absence of ligand. Recruits SMAD7 to ACVR1B which prevents the association of SMAD2 and SMAD3 with the activin receptor complex, thereby blocking the activin signal. May modulate the RYR1 calcium channel activity. PPIases accelerate the folding of proteins. It catalyzes the cis-trans isomerization of proline imidic peptide bonds in oligop
   1297..1674    +  CDS            POLG_PPVEA (fragment): Experimental evidence at transcript level: Swiss-Prot protein existence level 2. [Nuclear inclusion protein A]: has RNA-binding and proteolytic activities. From Plum pox potyvirus (strain El amar) (PPV).
   1723..1741    -  promoter       SP6 promoter: promoter for bacteriophage SP6 RNA polymerase
   1767..1991    +  polyA_signal   bGH poly(A) signal: bovine growth hormone polyadenylation signal
   1995..2016    +  promoter       SV40 promoter (fragment): SV40 enhancer and early promoter
   2037..2465    +  rep_origin     f1 ori (sequence partly withheld): f1 bacteriophage origin of replication; arrow indicates direction of (+) strand synthesis
   2479..2808    +  promoter       SV40 promoter: SV40 enhancer and early promoter
   2875..3666    +  CDS            neo: KKA2_KLEPN - Also known as kan, nptII. Experimental evidence at protein level: Swiss-Prot protein existence level 1. Resistance to kanamycin, neomycin, paromomycin, ribostamycin, butirosin and gentamicin B. From Klebsiella pneumoniae.
   3690..3848    +  CDS            ble (fragment): BLE_KLEPN - Experimental evidence at protein level: Swiss-Prot protein existence level 1. Binding protein with a strong affinity to the bleomycin family of antibiotics. Binds to CL990; an antimitotic-antibiotic compound. From Klebsiella pneumoniae.
   3843..3964    +  polyA_signal   SV40 poly(A) signal: SV40 polyadenylation signal
   4037..4053    -  protein_bind   lac operator: The lac repressor binds to the lac operator to inhibit transcription in E. coli. This inhibition can be relieved by adding lactose or isopropyl-β-D-thiogalactopyranoside (IPTG). lac repressor encoded by lacI
   4061..4091    -  promoter       lac promoter: promoter for the E. coli lac operon
   4106..4127    -  protein_bind   CAP binding site: CAP binding activates transcription in the presence of cAMP. E. coli catabolite activator protein
   4140..4232    -  CDS            lacI (fragment): lac repressor; lacI; The lac repressor binds to the lac operator to inhibit transcription in E. coli. This inhibition can be relieved by adding lactose or isopropyl-β-D-thiogalactopyranoside (IPTG).
   4415..5003    -  rep_origin     ori: high-copy-number ColE1/pMB1/pBR322/pUC origin of replication
   5174..6034    -  CDS            AmpR: β-lactamase; bla; confers resistance to ampicillin, carbenicillin, and related antibiotics
   6035..6139    -  promoter       AmpR promoter: bla
