[The description below was written by a language model from this plasmid's Addgene catalogue record and pLannotate feature annotations shown in this document.]
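Description:
FKBP_cPPVp is a mammalian expression plasmid built on the pcDNA3 backbone, about 6.2 kb in total. It is propagated in E. coli as a high-copy plasmid through a ColE1/pUC-type origin and is selected with ampicillin via the β-lactamase gene. The backbone also carries an f1 origin for single-stranded DNA production. A neomycin phosphotransferase cassette, driven by the SV40 early promoter and ended by the SV40 polyadenylation signal, could be used for G418 selection of stably transfected mammalian cells. Short annotated fragments such as the ble, lacI, bom and truncated HIV-1 LTR hits appear to be backbone remnants or partial sequence matches rather than functional parts.

The payload was cloned between EcoRI and XhoI. It sits downstream of the CMV immediate early enhancer and promoter and upstream of the bovine growth hormone polyadenylation signal, with T7 and SP6 promoters flanking the cloning region. It encodes human FKBP12 (FKBP1A) at the N-terminus, followed after a short linker region by a fragment of the plum pox virus polyprotein. That fragment corresponds to the C-terminal portion of the nuclear inclusion A protease (PPVp). No epitope tag or reporter is annotated.

As one half of a split protease, this fragment is expected to be inactive alone. The FKBP domain provides a chemically inducible dimerisation handle, typically paired with an FRB fusion and brought together by rapamycin. The record does not name the partner construct or the inducer. The associated work concerns fast proteolysis-based signalling and logic circuits in mammalian cells, so the plasmid most likely serves as a component for inducible reconstitution of PPVp activity in such circuits.
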