Addgene plasmid #118967: FKBP_cPPVp
Purpose: Expresses C-terminus of plum pox virus protease (PPVp) fused to the FK-506 binding protein (FKBP)
Depositing lab: Roman Jerala. Publication: Design of fast proteolysis-based signaling and logic circuits in mammalian cells. Fink T, Lonzaric J, Praznik A, Plaper T, Merljak E, Leben K, Jerala N, Lebar T, Strmsek Z, Lapenta F, Bencina M, Jerala R. Nat Chem Biol. 2019 Feb;15(2):115-122. doi: 10.1038/s41589-018-0181-6. Epub 2018 Dec 10. PubMed 30531965.
Backbone
  Vector backbone: pcDNA3
  Backbone size w/o insert (bp): 5443
  Total vector size (bp): 6173
  Vector type: Mammalian Expression
Growth in bacteria
  Bacterial resistance: Ampicillin, 100 μg/mL
  Growth temperature: 37°C
  Growth strain: DH5alpha
  Copy number: High Copy
Gene/Insert
  Gene/Insert name: split cPPVp in fusion with FKBP (alt name: FKBP_cPPVp)
  Promoter: CMV
  Cloning method: Restriction Enzyme; 5′ cloning site EcoRI (unknown if destroyed); 3′ cloning site XhoI (unknown if destroyed)
  Sequencing primers: 5′ CGCAAATGGGCGGTAGGCGTG; 3′ TAGAAGGCACAGTCGAGG
Terms and licenses: Academic/Nonprofit Terms; Industry Terms: Not Available to Industry
How to cite: FKBP_cPPVp was a gift from Roman Jerala (Addgene plasmid # 118967 ; http://n2t.net/addgene:118967 ; RRID:Addgene_118967)
